Addgene plasmid #238971: pAAV_hSyn1_SypHer3s_cyto
Purpose: Mammalian neurons SypHer3s expression
Depositing lab: Dmitry Bilan. Depositing organization: Shemyakin-Ovchinnikov Institute of Bioorganic Chemistry. Publication: Two- and three-photon absorption cross-section characterization for high-brightness, cell-specific multiphoton fluorescence brain imaging. Lanin AA, Chebotarev AS, Pochechuev MS, Kelmanson IV, Kotova DA, Bilan DS, Ermakova YG, Fedotov AB, Ivanov AA, Belousov VV, Zheltikov AM. J Biophotonics. 2020 Mar;13(3):e201900243. doi: 10.1002/jbio.201900243. Epub 2020 Jan 9. PubMed 31568649.
Backbone
  Vector backbone: pAAV9
  Vector type: Mammalian Expression, AAV
Growth in bacteria
  Bacterial resistance: Ampicillin, 100 μg/mL
  Growth temperature: 37°C
  Growth strain: NEB Stable
  Copy number: High Copy
Gene/Insert
  Gene/Insert name: SypHer3s
  Species: Synthetic
  Promoter: hSyn1
  Cloning method: Restriction Enzyme; 5′ cloning site Unknown (unknown if destroyed)
Terms and licenses: Academic/Nonprofit Terms; Industry Terms: Not Available to Industry
Depositor comments: Also named pAAV9_hSyn1_SypHer3s_cyto in Lanin et al. 2020.
How to cite: pAAV_hSyn1_SypHer3s_cyto was a gift from Dmitry Bilan (Addgene plasmid # 238971 ; http://n2t.net/addgene:238971 ; RRID:Addgene_238971)
