[The description below was written by a language model from this plasmid's Addgene catalogue record and pLannotate feature annotations shown in this document.]
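Description:
pAAV_hSyn1_SypHer3s_cyto is an adeno-associated virus transfer plasmid (backbone recorded as pAAV9; also called pAAV9_hSyn1_SypHer3s_cyto in the associated publication) for expressing the synthetic fluorescent sensor SypHer3s in mammalian neurons. The sequenced plasmid is 5,611 nt. It is propagated in bacteria through a high-copy ColE1/pUC-type origin and selected with ampicillin via the β-lactamase gene and its native promoter. An f1 phage origin and short remnants of the pBR322 bom and rop regions are also present in the backbone.

The expression cassette lies between AAV2 inverted terminal repeats, the cis elements needed for replication and packaging of the genome into AAV particles. The downstream ITR is annotated in full, whereas the upstream one is detected only as two short fragments, which may reflect the difficulty of sequencing and annotating these structured repeats or a partial deletion. Within the cassette, a CMV immediate-early enhancer sits directly upstream of the human synapsin I promoter, which confers neuron-specific transcription. It drives a single open reading frame of about 1.4 kb, terminated by the human growth hormone polyadenylation signal. The automated annotation labels this coding sequence as HyPer-3, a hydrogen peroxide indicator. The catalogue identifies the insert as SypHer3s, a pH indicator from the closely related SypHer family, so the label most likely reflects sequence similarity rather than a different insert. The "cyto" suffix suggests untargeted cytoplasmic expression, and no localisation signals or tags are annotated.

The record supports use as a neuron-targeted sensor expression vector, by transfection or after AAV packaging, and the associated publication concerns cell-specific multiphoton fluorescence brain imaging.
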