Features (pLannotate 1.2.2; 14 found; start..end, strand, type, name):
     12..39      +  repeat_region  AAV2 ITR (fragment): inverted terminal repeat of adeno-associated virus serotype 2 inverted
     68..95      +  repeat_region  AAV2 ITR (fragment): inverted terminal repeat of adeno-associated virus serotype 2 inverted
    145..448     +  enhancer       CMV enhancer: human cytomegalovirus immediate early enhancer
    456..903     +  promoter       hSyn promoter: human synapsin I promoter; confers neuron-specific expression (Kügler et al., 2003)
    915..2321    +  CDS            HyPer-3: improved fluorescent indicator for intracellular H2O2 (Bilan et al., 2013)
   2358..2834    +  polyA_signal   hGH poly(A) signal: human growth hormone polyadenylation signal
   2874..3014    +  repeat_region  AAV2 ITR: inverted terminal repeat of adeno-associated virus serotype 2 inverted
   3019..3070    -  misc_feature   bom (fragment): basis of mobility region from pBR322
   3089..3544    +  rep_origin     f1 ori (sequence partly withheld): f1 bacteriophage origin of replication; arrow indicates direction of (+) strand synthesis
   3545..3594    -  misc_feature   bom (fragment): basis of mobility region from pBR322
   3696..3731    -  CDS            rop (fragment): Rop protein, which maintains plasmids at low copy number; rop
   3826..3930    +  promoter       AmpR promoter: bla
   3931..4791    +  CDS            AmpR: β-lactamase; bla; confers resistance to ampicillin, carbenicillin, and related antibiotics
   4962..5550    +  rep_origin     ori: high-copy-number ColE1/pMB1/pBR322/pUC origin of replication
>Addgene plasmid #238971 | pAAV_hSyn1_SypHer3s_cyto | addgene full sequence | sequence record 483550 | Addgene NGS Result
CCTGCAGGCAGCTGCGCGCTCGCTCGCTCACTGAGGCCGCCCGGGCGTCGGGCGACCTTTGGTCGCCCGG
CCTCAGTGAGCGAGCGAGCGCGCAGAGAGGGAGTGGCCAACTCCATCACTAGGGGTTCCTGCGGCCGCAC
GCGTCGTTACATAACTTACGGTAAATGGCCCGCCTGGCTGACCGCCCAACGACCCCCGCCCATTGACGTC
AATAATGACGTATGTTCCCATAGTAACGCCAATAGGGACTTTCCATTGACGTCAATGGGTGGAGTATTTA
CGGTAAACTGCCCACTTGGCAGTACATCAAGTGTATCATATGCCAAGTACGCCCCCTATTGACGTCAATG
ACGGTAAATGGCCCGCCTGGCATTATGCCCAGTACATGACCTTATGGGACTTTCCTACTTGGCAGTACAT
CTACGTATTAGTCATCGCTATTACCATGGCTCGAGAGTGCAAGTGGGTTTTAGGACCAGGATGAGGCGGG
GTGGGGGTGCCTACCTGACGACCGACCCCGACCCACTGGACAAGCACCCAACCCCCATTCCCCAAATTGC
GCATCCCCTATCAGAGAGGGGGAGGGGAAACAGGATGCGGCGAGGCGCGTGCGCACTGCCAGCTTCAGCA
CCGCGGACAGTGCCTTCGCCCCCGCCTGGCGGCGCGCGCCACCGCCGCCTCAGCACTGAAGGCGCGCTGA
CGTCACTCGCCGGTCCCCCGCAAACTCCCCTTCCCGGCCACCTTGGTCGCGTCCGCGCCGCCGCCGGCCC
AGCCGGACCGCACCACGCGAGGCGCGAGATAGGGGGGCACGGGCGCGACCATCTGCGCTGCGGCGCCGGC
GACTCAGCGCTGCCTCAGTCTGCGGTGGGCAGCGGAGGAGTCGTGTCGTGCCTGAGAGCGCAGGAATTCG
CCCCATGTCCGGACCGCTGCACATTGGTTTGATTCCCACAGTTGGACCGTACCTGCTACCGCATATTATC
CCTATGCTGCACCAGACCTTTCCAAAGCTGGAAATGTATCTGCATGAAGCACAGACCCACCAGTTACTGG
CGCAACTGGACAGCGGCAAACTCGATTGCGTGATCCTCGCGCTGGTGAAAGAGAGCGAAGCATTCATTGA
AGTGCCGTTGTTTGATGAGCCAATGTTGCTGGCTATCTATGAAGATCACCCGTGGGCGAACCGCGAATGC
GTACCGATGGCCGATCTGGCAGGGGAAAAACTGCTGATGCTGGAAGATGGTCACTCTTTGCGCGATCAGG
CAATGTCCGCCGGCTTCAACAGCGACAACGTCTATATCATGGCCGACAAGCAGAAGAACGGCATCAAGGC
CAACTTCAAGATCCGCCACAACGTCGAGGACGGCAGCGTGCAGCTCGCCGACCACTACCAGCAGAACACC
CCCATCGGCGACGGCCCCGTGCTGCTGCCCGACAACCACTACCTGAGCTTCCAGTCCGTCCTGAGCAAAG
ACCCCAACGAGAAGCGCGATCACATGGTCCTGCAGGAGTTCGTGACCGCCGCCGGGATCACTCTCGGCAT
GGACGAGCTGTACAACGTGGATGGCGGTAGCGGTGGCACCGGCAGCAAGGGCGAGGAGCTGTTCACCGGG
GTGGTGCCCATCCTGGTCGAGCTGGACGGCGACGTAAACGGCCACAAGTTCAGCGTGTCCGGCGAGGGCG
AGGGCGATGCCACCTACGGCAAGCTGACCCTGAAGCTGATCTGCACCACCGGCAAGCTGCCCGTGCCCTG
GCCCACCCTCGTGACCACCCTCGGCTACGGCCTGAAGTGCTTCGCCCGCTACCCCGACCACATGAAGCAG
CACGACTTCTTCAAGTCCGCCATGCCCGAAGGCTACGTCCAGGAGCGCACCATCTTCTTCAAGGACGACG
GCAACTACAAGACCCGCGCCGAGGTGAAGTTCGAGGGCGACACCCTGGTGAACCGCATCGAGCTGAAGGG
CATCGGCTTCAAGGAGGACGGCAACATCCTGGGGCACAAGCTGGAGTACAACGGCACCGGTTTCTGTTTT
GAAGCCGGGGCGGATGAAGATACACACTTCCGCGCGACCAGCCTGGAAACTCTGCGCAACATGGTGGCGG
CAGGTAGCGGGATCACTTTACTGCCAGCGCTGGCTGTGCCGCCGGAGCGCAAACGCGATGGGGTTGTTTA
TCTGCCGTGCATTAAGCCGGAACCACGCCGCACTATTGGCCTGGTTTATCGTCCTGGCTCACCGCTGCGC
AGCCGCTATGAGCAGCTGGCAGAGGCCATCCGCGCAAGAATGGATGGCCATTTCGATAAAGTTTTAAAAC
AGGCGGTTTAAAAGCTTGCCTCGAGCAGCGCTGCTCGAGAGATCTACGGGTGGCATCCCTGTGACCCCTC
CCCAGTGCCTCTCCTGGCCCTGGAAGTTGCCACTCCAGTGCCCACCAGCCTTGTCCTAATAAAATTAAGT
TGCATCATTTTGTCTGACTAGGTGTCCTTCTATAATATTATGGGGTGGAGGGGGGTGGTATGGAGCAAGG
GGCAAGTTGGGAAGACAACCTGTAGGGCCTGCGGGGTCTATTGGGAACCAAGCTGGAGTGCAGTGGCACA
ATCTTGGCTCACTGCAATCTCCGCCTCCTGGGTTCAAGCGATTCTCCTGCCTCAGCCTCCCGAGTTGTTG
GGATTCCAGGCATGCATGACCAGGCTCAGCTAATTTTTGTTTTTTTGGTAGAGACGGGGTTTCACCATAT
TGGCCAGGCTGGTCTCCAACTCCTAATCTCAGGTGATCTACCCACCTTGGCCTCCCAAATTGCTGGGATT
ACAGGCGTGAACCACTGCTCCCTTCCCTGTCCTTCTGATTTTGTAGGTAACCACGTGCGGACCGAGCGGC
CGCAGGAACCCCTAGTGATGGAGTTGGCCACTCCCTCTCTGCGCGCTCGCTCGCTCACTGAGGCCGGGCG
ACCAAAGGTCGCCCGACGCCCGGGCTTTGCCCGGGCGGCCTCAGTGAGCGAGCGAGCGCGCAGCTGCCTG
CAGGGGCGCCTGATGCGGTATTTTCTCCTTACGCATCTGTGCGGTATTTCACACCGCATA
[95 nt withheld, positions 3071-3165]
T
[46 nt withheld, positions 3167-3212]
C
[141 nt withheld, positions 3214-3354]
CCTTTGACGTTGGAGTCCACGTTCTTT
[37 nt withheld, positions 3382-3418]
ACTCTATCTCGGGCTATTCTTTTGATTTATAAGGGATTTTGCCGATTTCGGTCTATTGGTTAAAAAATGA
GCTGATTTAACAAAAATTTAACGCGAATTTTAACAAAATATTAACGTTTACAATTTTATGGTGCACTCTC
AGTACAATCTGCTCTGATGCCGCATAGTTAAGCCAGCCCCGACACCCGCCAACACCCGCTGACGCGCCCT
GACGGGCTTGTCTGCTCCCGGCATCCGCTTACAGACAAGCTGTGACCGTCTCCGGGAGCTGCATGTGTCA
GAGGTTTTCACCGTCATCACCGAAACGCGCGAGACGAAAGGGCCTCGTGATACGCCTATTTTTATAGGTT
AATGTCATGATAATAATGGTTTCTTAGACGTCAGGTGGCACTTTTCGGGGAAATGTGCGCGGAACCCCTA
TTTGTTTATTTTTCTAAATACATTCAAATATGTATCCGCTCATGAGACAATAACCCTGATAAATGCTTCA
ATAATATTGAAAAAGGAAGAGTATGAGTATTCAACATTTCCGTGTCGCCCTTATTCCCTTTTTTGCGGCA
TTTTGCCTTCCTGTTTTTGCTCACCCAGAAACGCTGGTGAAAGTAAAAGATGCTGAAGATCAGTTGGGTG
CACGAGTGGGTTACATCGAACTGGATCTCAACAGCGGTAAGATCCTTGAGAGTTTTCGCCCCGAAGAACG
TTTTCCAATGATGAGCACTTTTAAAGTTCTGCTATGTGGCGCGGTATTATCCCGTATTGACGCCGGGCAA
GAGCAACTCGGTCGCCGCATACACTATTCTCAGAATGACTTGGTTGAGTACTCACCAGTCACAGAAAAGC
ATCTTACGGATGGCATGACAGTAAGAGAATTATGCAGTGCTGCCATAACCATGAGTGATAACACTGCGGC
CAACTTACTTCTGACAACGATCGGAGGACCGAAGGAGCTAACCGCTTTTTTGCACAACATGGGGGATCAT
GTAACTCGCCTTGATCGTTGGGAACCGGAGCTGAATGAAGCCATACCAAACGACGAGCGTGACACCACGA
TGCCTGTAGCAATGGCAACAACGTTGCGCAAACTATTAACTGGCGAACTACTTACTCTAGCTTCCCGGCA
ACAATTAATAGACTGGATGGAGGCGGATAAAGTTGCAGGACCACTTCTGCGCTCGGCCCTTCCGGCTGGC
TGGTTTATTGCTGATAAATCTGGAGCCGGTGAGCGTGGGTCTCGCGGTATCATTGCAGCACTGGGGCCAG
ATGGTAAGCCCTCCCGTATCGTAGTTATCTACACGACGGGGAGTCAGGCAACTATGGATGAACGAAATAG
ACAGATCGCTGAGATAGGTGCCTCACTGATTAAGCATTGGTAACTGTCAGACCAAGTTTACTCATATATA
CTTTAGATTGATTTAAAACTTCATTTTTAATTTAAAAGGATCTAGGTGAAGATCCTTTTTGATAATCTCA
TGACCAAAATCCCTTAACGTGAGTTTTCGTTCCACTGAGCGTCAGACCCCGTAGAAAAGATCAAAGGATC
TTCTTGAGATCCTTTTTTTCTGCGCGTAATCTGCTGCTTGCAAACAAAAAAACCACCGCTACCAGCGGTG
GTTTGTTTGCCGGATCAAGAGCTACCAACTCTTTTTCCGAAGGTAACTGGCTTCAGCAGAGCGCAGATAC
CAAATACTGTTCTTCTAGTGTAGCCGTAGTTAGGCCACCACTTCAAGAACTCTGTAGCACCGCCTACATA
CCTCGCTCTGCTAATCCTGTTACCAGTGGCTGCTGCCAGTGGCGATAAGTCGTGTCTTACCGGGTTGGAC
TCAAGACGATAGTTACCGGATAAGGCGCAGCGGTCGGGCTGAACGGGGGGTTCGTGCACACAGCCCAGCT
TGGAGCGAACGACCTACACCGAACTGAGATACCTACAGCGTGAGCTATGAGAAAGCGCCACGCTTCCCGA
AGGGAGAAAGGCGGACAGGTATCCGGTAAGCGGCAGGGTCGGAACAGGAGAGCGCACGAGGGAGCTTCCA
GGGGGAAACGCCTGGTATCTTTATAGTCCTGTCGGGTTTCGCCACCTCTGACTTGAGCGTCGATTTTTGT
GATGCTCGTCAGGGGGGCGGAGCCTATGGAAAAACGCCAGCAACGCGGCCTTTTTACGGTTCCTGGCCTT
TTGCTGGCCTTTTGCTCACATGT
